Addgene plasmid #74695: pAN1201
Purpose: (Empty Backbone) Circuit backbone plasmid (LacZa insert)
Depositing lab: Christopher Voigt. Depositing organization: Massachusetts Institute of Technology. Publication: Genetic circuit design automation. Nielsen AA, Der BS, Shin J, Vaidyanathan P, Paralanov V, Strychalski EA, Ross D, Densmore D, Voigt CA. Science. 2016 Apr 1;352(6281):aac7341. doi: 10.1126/science.aac7341. PubMed 27034378.
Backbone
  Vector backbone: pAN801
  Backbone manufacturer: Alec Nielsen
  Backbone size (bp): 3975
  Vector type: Bacterial Expression
Growth in bacteria
  Bacterial resistance: Kanamycin, 50 μg/mL
  Growth temperature: 37°C
  Growth strain: DH5alpha
  Copy number: Low Copy
Terms and licenses: Academic/Nonprofit Terms; Industry Terms: Not Available to Industry
How to cite: pAN1201 was a gift from Christopher Voigt (Addgene plasmid # 74695 ; http://n2t.net/addgene:74695 ; RRID:Addgene_74695)
