[The description below was written by a language model from this plasmid's Addgene catalogue record and pLannotate feature annotations shown in this document.]
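Description:
pAN1201 is an empty bacterial expression backbone, derived from pAN801, intended to receive genetic circuit designs for E. coli. It replicates from a p15A origin, which is compatible with ColE1-type plasmids and so allows a second plasmid to be co-maintained. The catalogue lists it as low copy, and selection is by kanamycin through the aph(3')-Ia KanR gene. The sequenced record is 5,455 nt, larger than the 3,975 bp listed for the backbone. The difference presumably reflects the placeholder and associated elements, though the record does not break this down.

The cloning position is occupied by a lacZα cassette. It consists of a lacZα fragment spanning the sequence origin, a pUC18/19-type multiple cloning site, and the lac promoter, lac operator and CAP binding site that drive it. A placeholder of this kind typically permits blue/white screening, since replacing it with an assembled circuit abolishes α-complementation. The record does not state the assembly method.

The rest of the plasmid encodes three small-molecule-responsive regulators: an araC coding region (annotated as a fragment) downstream of a partial match to the J23119 constitutive promoter, full-length lacI behind a lacI promoter fragment, and tetR immediately after lacI. These regulators would let arabinose, IPTG and tetracycline-class inducers serve as circuit input signals, although the record does not annotate the corresponding sensor output promoters. Several short hits (tet promoter, TcR, RSF ori and bom fragments) look like backbone remnants or partial annotation matches rather than functional parts. The plasmid comes from work on automated genetic circuit design, where it serves as the scaffold into which designed circuits are inserted.
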