Features (pLannotate 1.2.2; 19 found; start..end, strand, type, name):
      1..57      +  misc_feature   MCS: pUC18/19 multiple cloning site
     94..110     -  protein_bind   lac operator: The lac repressor binds to the lac operator to inhibit transcription in E. coli. This inhibition can be relieved by adding lactose or isopropyl-β-D-thiogalactopyranoside (IPTG). lac repressor encoded by lacI
    118..148     -  promoter       lac promoter: promoter for the E. coli lac operon
    163..184     -  protein_bind   CAP binding site: CAP binding activates transcription in the presence of cAMP. E. coli catabolite activator protein
    197..266     -  CDS            lacI (fragment): lac repressor; lacI; The lac repressor binds to the lac operator to inhibit transcription in E. coli. This inhibition can be relieved by adding lactose or isopropyl-β-D-thiogalactopyranoside (IPTG).
    299..317     +  promoter       J23119(SpeI) promoter (fragment): bacterial promoter (Registry of Standard Biological Parts BBa J23119) modified to end with an SpeI site
    354..1191    +  CDS            araC (fragment): L-arabinose regulatory protein; araC
   1258..1331    +  promoter       lacI promoter (fragment): lacI
   1332..2411    +  CDS            lacI: LACI_ECOLI - Experimental evidence at protein level: Swiss-Prot protein existence level 1. Repressor of the lactose operon. Binds allolactose as an inducer. From Escherichia coli (strain K12).
   2433..3053    +  CDS            tetR: TETR2_ECOLX - Experimental evidence at protein level: Swiss-Prot protein existence level 1. TetR is the repressor of the tetracycline resistance element; its N-terminal region forms a helix-turn-helix structure and binds DNA. Binding of tetracycline to TetR reduces the repressor affinity for the tetracycline resistance gene (tetA) promoter operator sites. From Escherichia coli.
   3149..3167    -  promoter       tet promoter (fragment): E. coli promoter for tetracycline efflux protein gene
   3177..3297    +  CDS            TcR (fragment): tetracycline efflux protein; tet; confers resistance to tetracycline
   3316..3338    -  rep_origin     RSF ori (fragment): Plasmids containing the RSF 1030 origin of replication can be propagated in E. coli cells that contain additional plasmids with compatible origins.
   3355..3381    +  misc_feature   bom (fragment): basis of mobility region from pBR322
   3480..3535    -  rep_origin     RSF ori (fragment): Plasmids containing the RSF 1030 origin of replication can be propagated in E. coli cells that contain additional plasmids with compatible origins.
   3623..4168    -  rep_origin     p15A ori: Plasmids containing the medium-copy-number p15A origin of replication can be propagated in E. coli cells that contain a second plasmid with the ColE1 origin.
   4257..5072    -  CDS            KanR: aminoglycoside phosphotransferase; aph(3')-Ia; confers resistance to kanamycin in bacteria or G418 (Geneticin®) in eukaryotes
   5238..5296    +  misc_feature   bom (fragment): basis of mobility region from pBR322
   5305..4       -  CDS            lacZα (fragment) (across the origin): LacZα fragment of β-galactosidase; lacZ fragment
>Addgene plasmid #74695 | pAN1201 | addgene full sequence | sequence record 362681 | Addgene NGS Result
GAATTCGAGCTCGGTACCCGGGGATCCTCTAGAGTCGACCTGCAGGCATGCAAGCTTGGCGTAATCATGG
TCATAGCTGTTTCCTGTGTGAAATTGTTATCCGCTCACAATTCCACACAACATACGAGCCGGAAGCATAA
AGTGTAAAGCCTGGGGTGCCTAATGAGTGAGCTAACTCACATTAATTGCGTTGCGCTCACTGCCCGCTTT
CCAGTCGGGAAACCTGTCGTGCCAGCTGCATTAATGAATCGGCCAACGCGCGGGGAAGACAGAATGGTCA
CCATATATCAAGTTTACGGCTAGCTCAGTCCTAGGTACTATGCTAGCTACTAGAGAAAGAGGAGAAATAC
TAGATGGCTGAAGCGCAAAATGATCCCCTGCTGCCGGGATACTCGTTTAATGCCCATCTGGTGGCGGGTT
TAACGCCGATTGAGGCCAACGGTTATCTCGATTTTTTTATCGACCGACCGCTGGGAATGAAAGGTTATAT
TCTCAATCTCACCATTCGCGGTCAGGGGGTGGTGAAAAATCAGGGACGAGAATTTGTTTGCCGACCGGGT
GATATTTTGCTGTTCCCGCCAGGAGAGATTCATCACTACGGTCGTCATCCGGAGGCTCGCGAATGGTATC
ACCAGTGGGTTTACTTTCGTCCGCGCGCCTACTGGCATGAATGGCTTAACTGGCCGTCAATATTTGCCAA
TACGGGGTTCTTTCGCCCGGATGAAGCGCACCAGCCGCATTTCAGCGACCTGTTTGGGCAAATCATTAAC
GCCGGGCAAGGGGAAGGGCGCTATTCGGAGCTGCTGGCGATAAATCTGCTTGAGCAATTGTTACTGCGGC
GCATGGAAGCGATTAACGAGTCGCTCCATCCACCGATGGATAATCGGGTACGCGAGGCTTGTCAGTACAT
CAGCGATCACCTGGCAGACAGCAATTTTGATATCGCCAGCGTCGCACAGCATGTTTGCTTGTCGCCGTCG
CGTCTGTCACATCTTTTCCGCCAGCAGTTAGGGATTAGCGTCTTAAGCTGGCGCGAGGACCAACGTATCA
GCCAGGCGAAGCTGCTTTTGAGCACCACCCGGATGCCTATCGCCACCGTCGGTCGCAATGTTGGTTTTGA
CGATCAACTCTATTTCTCGCGGGTATTTAAAAAATGCACCGGGGCCAGCCCGAGCGAGTTCCGTGCCGGT
TAATAACCAATTATTGAAGGCCGCTAACGCAGCCTTTTTTTGTTTCTGGTCTCCCAATGGCGGCGCGCCA
TCGAATGGCGCAAAACCTTTCGCGGTATGGCATGATAGCGCCCGGAAGAGAGTCAATTCAGGGTGGTGAA
TATGAAACCAGTAACGTTATACGATGTCGCAGAGTATGCCGGTGTCTCTTATCAGACCGTTTCCCGCGTG
GTGAACCAGGCCAGCCACGTTTCTGCGAAAACGCGGGAAAAAGTGGAAGCGGCGATGGCGGAGCTGAATT
ACATTCCCAACCGCGTGGCACAACAACTGGCGGGCAAACAGTCGTTGCTGATTGGCGTTGCCACCTCCAG
TCTGGCCCTGCACGCGCCGTCGCAAATTGTCGCGGCGATTAAATCTCGCGCCGATCAACTGGGTGCCAGC
GTGGTGGTGTCGATGGTAGAACGAAGCGGCGTCGAAGCCTGTAAAGCGGCGGTGCACAATCTTCTCGCGC
AACGCGTCAGTGGGCTGATCATTAACTATCCGCTGGATGACCAGGATGCCATTGCTGTGGAAGCTGCCTG
CACTAATGTTCCGGCGTTATTTCTTGATGTCTCTGACCAGACACCCATCAACAGTATTATTTTCTCCCAT
GAGGACGGTACGCGACTGGGCGTGGAGCATCTGGTCGCATTGGGTCACCAGCAAATCGCGCTGTTAGCGG
GCCCATTAAGTTCTGTCTCGGCGCGTCTGCGTCTGGCTGGCTGGCATAAATATCTCACTCGCAATCAAAT
TCAGCCGATAGCGGAACGGGAAGGCGACTGGAGTGCCATGTCCGGTTTTCAACAAACCATGCAAATGCTG
AATGAGGGCATCGTTCCCACTGCGATGCTGGTTGCCAACGATCAGATGGCGCTGGGCGCAATGCGCGCCA
TTACCGAGTCCGGGCTGCGCGTTGGTGCGGATATCTCGGTAGTGGGATACGACGATACCGAAGATAGCTC
ATGTTATATCCCGCCGTTAACCACCATCAAACAGGATTTTCGCCTGCTGGGGCAAACCAGCGTGGACCGC
TTGCTGCAACTCTCTCAGGGCCAGGCGGTGAAGGGCAATCAGCTGTTGCCAGTCTCACTGGTGAAAAGAA
AAACCACCCTGGCGCCCAATACGCAAACCGCCTCTCCCCGCGCGTTGGCCGATTCATTAATGCAGCTGGC
ACGACAGGTTTCCCGACTGGAAAGCGGGCAGTGACAATCCAGGAGGAAAAAAATGTCCAGATTAGATAAA
AGTAAAGTGATTAACAGCGCATTAGAGCTGCTTAATGAGGTCGGAATCGAAGGTTTAACAACCCGTAAAC
TCGCCCAGAAGCTAGGTGTAGAGCAGCCTACATTGTATTGGCATGTAAAAAATAAGCGGGCTTTGCTCGA
CGCCTTAGCCATTGAGATGTTAGATAGGCACCATACTCACTTTTGCCCTTTAGAAGGGGAAAGCTGGCAA
GATTTTTTACGTAATAACGCTAAAAGTTTTAGATGTGCTTTACTAAGTCATCGCGATGGAGCAAAAGTAC
ATTTAGGTACACGGCCTACAGAAAAACAGTATGAAACTCTCGAAAATCAATTAGCCTTTTTATGCCAACA
AGGTTTTTCACTAGAGAATGCATTATATGCACTCAGCGCTGTGGGGCATTTTACTTTAGGTTGCGTATTG
GAAGATCAAGAGCATCAAGTCGCTAAAGAAGAAAGGGAAACACCTACTACTGATAGTATGCCGCCATTAT
TACGACAAGCTATCGAATTATTTGATCACCAAGGTGCAGAGCCAGCCTTCTTATTCGGCCTTGAATTGAT
CATATGCGGATTAGAAAAACAACTTAAATGTGAAAGTGGGTCCTAATAATTGGTAACGAATCAGACAATT
GACGGCTCGAGGGAGTAGCATAGGGTTTGCAGAATCCCTGCTTCGTCCATTTGACAGGCACATTATGCAT
CGATGATAAGCTGTCAAACATGAGCAGATCCTCTACGCCGGACGCATCGTGGCCGGCATCACCGGCGCCA
CAGGTGCGGTTGCTGGCGCCTATATCGCCGACATCACCGATGGGGAAGATCGGGCTCGCCACTTCGGGCT
CATGAGCAAATATTTTATCTGAGGTGCTTCCTCGCTCACTGACTCGCTGCACGAGGCAGACCTCAGCGCT
AGCGGAGTGTATACTGGCTTACTATGTTGGCACTGATGAGGGTGTCAGTGAAGTGCTTCATGTGGCAGGA
GAAAAAAGGCTGCACCGGTGCGTCAGCAGAATATGTGATACAGGATATATTCCGCTTCCTCGCTCACTGA
CTCGCTACGCTCGGTCGTTCGACTGCGGCGAGCGGAAATGGCTTACGAACGGGGCGGAGATTTCCCGGAA
GATGCCAGGAAGATACTTAACAGGGAAGTGAGAGGGCCGCGGCAAAGCCGTTTTTCCATAGGCTCCGCCC
CCCTGACAAGCATCACGAAATCTGACGCTCAAATCAGTGGTGGCGAAACCCGACAGGACTATAAAGATAC
CAGGCGTTTCCCCCTGGCGGCTCCCTCGTGCGCTCTCCTGTTCCTGCCTTTCGGTTTACCGGTGTCATTC
CGCTGTTATGGCCGCGTTTGTCTCATTCCACGCCTGACACTCAGTTCCGGGTAGGCAGTTCGCTCCAAGC
TGGACTGTATGCACGAACCCCCCGTTCAGTCCGACCGCTGCGCCTTATCCGGTAACTATCGTCTTGAGTC
CAACCCGGAAAGACATGCAAAAGCACCACTGGCAGCAGCCACTGGTAATTGATTTAGAGGAGTTAGTCTT
GAAGTCATGCGCCGGTTAAGGCTAAACTGAAAGGACAAGTTTTGGTGACTGCGCTCCTCCAAGCCAGTTA
CCTCGGTTCAAAGAGTTGGTAGCTCAGAGAACCTTCGAAAAACCGCCCTGCAAGGCGGTTTTTTCGTTTT
CAGAGCAAGAGATTACGCGCAGACCAAAACGATCTCAAGAAGATCATCTTATTAAGGGGTCTGACGCTCA
GTGGAACGAAAAATCAATCTAAAGTATATATGAGTAAACTTGGTCTGACAGTTACCTTAGAAAAACTCAT
CGAGCATCAAATGAAACTGCAATTTATTCATATCAGGATTATCAATACCATATTTTTGAAAAAGCCGTTT
CTGTAATGAAGGAGAAAACTCACCGAGGCAGTTCCATAGGATGGCAAGATCCTGGTATCGGTCTGCGATT
CCGACTCGTCCAACATCAATACAACCTATTAATTTCCCCTCGTCAAAAATAAGGTTATCAAGTGAGAAAT
CACCATGAGTGACGACTGAATCCGGTGAGAATGGCAAAAGCTTATGCATTTCTTTCCAGACTTGTTCAAC
AGGCCAGCCATTACGCTCGTCATCAAAATCACTCGCATCAACCAAACCGTTATTCATTCGTGATTGCGCC
TGAGCGAGACGAAATACGCGATCGCTGTTAAAAGGACAATTACAAACAGGAATCGAATGCAACCGGCGCA
GGAACACTGCCAGCGCATCAACAATATTTTCACCTGAATCAGGATATTCTTCTAATACCTGGAATGCTGT
TTTCCCGGGGATCGCAGTGGTGAGTAACCATGCATCATCAGGAGTACGGATAAAATGCTTGATGGTCGGA
AGAGGCATAAATTCCGTCAGCCAGTTTAGTCTGACCATCTCATCTGTAACATCATTGGCAACGCTACCTT
TGCCATGTTTCAGAAACAACTCTGGCGCATCGGGCTTCCCATACAATCGATAGATTGTCGCACCTGATTG
CCCGACATTATCGCGAGCCCATTTATACCCATATAAATCAGCATCCATGTTGGAATTTAATCGCGGCCTG
GAGCAAGACGTTTCCCGTTGAATATGGCTCATAACACCCCTTGTATTACTGTTTATGTAAGCAGACAGTT
TTATTGTTCATGATGATATATTTTTATCTTGTGCAATGTACATCAGAGATTTTGAGACACAACCAATTAT
TGAAGGCCTCCCTAACGGGGGGCCTTTTTTTGTTTCTGGTCTCCCGCTTCTGTCTTCTGCACCATATGCG
GTGTGAAATACCGCACAGATGCGTAAGGAGAAAATACCGCATCAGGCGCCATTAGCCATTCAGGCTGCGC
AACTGTTGGGAAGGGCGATCGGTGTGGGCCTCTTCGCTATTACGCCAGCTGGCGAAAGGGGGATGTGCTG
CAAGGCGATTAAGTTGGGTAACGCCAGGGTTTTCCCAGTCACGACGTTGTAAAACGACGGCCAGT
