>Addgene plasmid #74695 | pAN1201 | addgene partial sequence | sequence record 142405 | pENTR-R 5'-ATGGCTCATAACACCCCTTG-3'
TGATGATATATTTTTATCTTGTGCAATGTACATCAGAGATTTTGAGACACAACCAATTATTGAAGGCCTC
CCTAACGGGGGGCCTTTTTTTGTTTCTGGTCTCCCGCTTCTGTCTTCTGCACCATATGCGGTGTGAAATA
CCGCACAGATGCGTAAGGAGAAAATACCGCATCAGGCGCCATTAGCCATTCAGGCTGCGCAACTGTTGGG
AAGGGCGATCGGTGTGGGCCTCTTCGCTATTACGCCAGCTGGCGAAAGGGGGATGTGCTGCAAGGCGATT
AAGTTGGGTAACGCCAGGGTTTTCCCAGTCACGACGTTGTAAAACGACGGCCAGTGAATTCGAGCTCGGT
ACCCGGGGATCCTCTAGAGTCGACCTGCAGGCATGCAAGCTTGGCGTAATCATGGTCATAGCTGTTTCCT
GTGTGAAATTGTTATCCGCTCACAATTCCACACAACATACGAGCCGGAAGCATAAAGTGTAAAGCCTGGG
GTGCCTAATGAGTGAGCTAACTCACATTAATTGCGTTGCGCTCACTGCCCGCTTTCCAGTCGGGAAACCT
GTCGTGCCAGCTGCATTAATGAATCGGCCAACGCGCGGGGAAGACAGAATGGTCACCATATATCAAGTTT
ACGGCTAGCTCAGTCCTAGGTACTATGCTAGCTACTAGAGAAAGAGGAGAAATACTAGATGGCTGAAGCG
CAAAATGATCCCCTGCTGCCGGGATACTCGTTTAATGCCCATCTGGTGGCGGGTT
