>Addgene plasmid #74695 | pAN1201 | addgene partial sequence | sequence record 148854 | LacI-R 5'-GGCATACTCTGCGACATCGT-3'
GACTCTCTTCCGGGCGCTATCATGCCATACCGCGAAAGGTTTTGCGCCATTCGATGGCGCGCCGCCATTG
GGAGACCAGAAACAAAAAAAGGCTGCGTTAGCGGCCTTCAATAATTGGTTATTAACCGGCACGGAACTCG
CTCGGGCTGGCCCCGGTGCATTTTTTAAATACCCGCGAGAAATAGAGTTGATCGTCAAAACCAACATTGC
GACCGACGGTGGCGATAGGCATCCGGGTGGTGCTCAAAAGCAGCTTCGCCTGGCTGATACGTTGGTCCTC
GCGCCAGCTTAAGACGCTAATCCCTAACTGCTGGCGGAAAAGATGTGACAGACGCGACGGCGACAAGCAA
ACATGCTGTGCGACGCTGGCGATATCAAAATTGCTGTCTGCCAGGTGATCGCTGATGTACTGACAAGCCT
CGCGTACCCGATTATCCATCGGTGGATGGAGCGACTCGTTAATCGCTTCCATGCGCCGCAGTAACAATTG
CTCAAGCAGATTTATCGCCAGCAGCTCCGAATAGCGCCCTTCCCCTTGCCCGGCGTTAATGATTTGCCCA
AACAGGTCGCTGAAATGCGGCTGGTGCGCTTCATCCGGGCGAAAGAACCCCGTATTGGCAAATATTGACG
GCCAGTTAAGCCATTCATGCCAGTAGGCGCGCGGACGAAAGTAAACCCACTGGTGATACCATTCGCGAGC
CTCCGGATGACGACCGTAGTGATGAATCTCTCCTGGCGGGAACAGCAAAATATCACCCGGTCGGCAAACA
AATTCTCGTCCCTGATTTTTCACCACC
